Addgene plasmid #47262: TAL3543
Depositing lab: Keith Joung. Depositing organization: Massachusetts General Hospital. Publication: Targeted gene disruption in somatic zebrafish cells using engineered TALENs. Sander JD, Cade L, Khayter C, Reyon D, Peterson RT, Joung JK, Yeh JR. Nat Biotechnol. 2011 Aug 5;29(8):697-8. doi: 10.1038/nbt.1934. PubMed 21822241.
Backbone
  Vector backbone: JDS71
  Backbone manufacturer: Addgene plasmid #32287
  Backbone size w/o insert (bp): 6447
  Vector type: Mammalian Expression ; T7
Growth in bacteria
  Bacterial resistance: Ampicillin, 100 μg/mL
  Growth temperature: 37°C
  Growth strain: XL1 Blue
  Copy number: High Copy
Gene/Insert
  Gene/Insert name: ZebrafishCommunity-slc17a9a-right (alt name: slc17a9a)
  Species: D. rerio (zebrafish)
  Insert size (bp): 1430
  Entrez Gene: slc17a9a (a.k.a. gb:dr724030, si:ch211-196c10.7)
  Promoter: CMV
  Tag / fusion protein: 3X Flag (N terminal on backbone); WT FOKI (C terminal on backbone)
  Cloning method: Restriction Enzyme; 5′ cloning site BsmBI (destroyed during cloning); 3′ cloning site BsmBI (destroyed during cloning)
  Sequencing primers: 5′ CMV-F; 3′ BGH-rev
Terms and licenses: Academic/Nonprofit Terms; Industry Terms: Not Available to Industry
Depositor comments: Target binding site: TCTAGCCATGGTGACGGC It is strongly recommended that users perform a diagnostic digest to verify this plasmid prior to use. For example, a double digest of the plasmid with BamHI and KpnI should result in two bands at 2.3kb and 5.8kb.
How to cite: TAL3543 was a gift from Keith Joung (Addgene plasmid # 47262 ; http://n2t.net/addgene:47262 ; RRID:Addgene_47262)
