[The description below was written by a language model from this plasmid's Addgene catalogue record.]
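Description:
TAL3543 is a TALEN expression plasmid built on the JDS71 backbone, a mammalian expression vector that also carries a T7 promoter. It is maintained in E. coli as a high-copy plasmid under ampicillin selection. The record includes no feature table, so details such as the origin of replication and polyadenylation signal are not explicitly listed, although the use of a BGH reverse sequencing primer suggests a BGH terminator region downstream of the coding sequence.

The insert, roughly 1.4 kb, encodes an engineered TAL effector repeat array designed to recognise a specific DNA site in the zebrafish (D. rerio) gene slc17a9a. It is the "right" half of a TALEN pair, so it is intended to be used together with a corresponding "left" monomer that binds the opposite half-site. The repeat array was cloned into BsmBI sites, which were destroyed in the process. This places it in frame between backbone-encoded elements, an N-terminal 3X FLAG tag and a C-terminal wild-type FokI nuclease domain. Because FokI cleaves only as a dimer, binding of the left and right monomers on either side of a spacer brings two nuclease domains together and produces a double-strand break, whose error-prone repair can generate disruptive indels. The CMV promoter drives expression in transfected cells. The T7 promoter would allow in vitro transcription of TALEN mRNA, the usual route for embryo microinjection, though the record does not spell this out. The associated work concerns targeted gene disruption in somatic zebrafish cells, and the insert name indicates this construct belongs to a zebrafish community set of TALENs.
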