>Addgene plasmid #47262 | TAL3543 | depositor partial sequence | sequence record 67349 | Insert sequence
ATGGACTACAAAGACCATGACGGTGATTATAAAGATCATGACATCGATTACAAGGATGACGATGACAAGA
TGGCCCCCAAGAAGAAGAGGAAGGTGGGCATTCACCGCGGGGTACCTATGGTGGACTTGAGGACACTCGG
TTATTCGCAACAGCAACAGGAGAAAATCAAGCCTAAGGTCAGGAGCACCGTCGCGCAACACCACGAGGCG
CTTGTGGGGCATGGCTTCACTCATGCGCATATTGTCGCGCTTTCACAGCACCCTGCGGCGCTTGGGACGG
TGGCTGTCAAATACCAAGATATGATTGCGGCCCTGCCCGAAGCCACGCACGAGGCAATTGTAGGGGTCGG
TAAACAGTGGTCGGGAGCGCGAGCACTTGAGGCGCTGCTGACTGTGGCGGGTGAGCTTAGGGGGCCTCCG
CTCCAGCTCGACACCGGGCAGCTGCTGAAGATCGCGAAGAGAGGGGGAGTAACAGCGGTAGAGGCAGTGC
ACGCCTGGCGCAATGCGCTCACCGGGGCCCCCTTGAACCTGACCCCAGACCAGGTAGTCGCAATCGCGTC
ACATGACGGGGGAAAGCAAGCCCTGGAAACCGTGCAAAGGTTGTTGCCGGTCCTTTGTCAAGACCACGGC
CTTACACCGGAGCAAGTCGTGGCCATTGCAAGCAATGGGGGTGGCAAACAGGCTCTTGAGACGGTTCAGA
GACTTCTCCCAGTTCTCTGTCAAGCCCACGGGCTGACTCCCGATCAAGTTGTAGCGATTGCGTCGAACAT
TGGAGGGAAACAAGCATTGGAGACTGTCCAACGGCTCCTTCCCGTGTTGTGTCAAGCCCACGGTTTGACG
CCTGCACAAGTGGTCGCCATCGCCAACAACAACGGCGGTAAGCAGGCGCTGGAAACAGTACAGCGCCTGC
TGCCTGTACTGTGCCAGGATCATGGACTGACCCCAGACCAGGTAGTCGCAATCGCGTCACATGACGGGGG
AAAGCAAGCCCTGGAAACCGTGCAAAGGTTGTTGCCGGTCCTTTGTCAAGACCACGGCCTTACACCGGAG
CAAGTCGTGGCCATTGCATCCCACGACGGTGGCAAACAGGCTCTTGAGACGGTTCAGAGACTTCTCCCAG
TTCTCTGTCAAGCCCACGGGCTGACTCCCGATCAAGTTGTAGCGATTGCGTCGAACATTGGAGGGAAACA
AGCATTGGAGACTGTCCAACGGCTCCTTCCCGTGTTGTGTCAAGCCCACGGTTTGACGCCTGCACAAGTG
GTCGCCATCGCCTCGAATGGCGGCGGTAAGCAGGCGCTGGAAACAGTACAGCGCCTGCTGCCTGTACTGT
GCCAGGATCATGGACTGACCCCAGACCAGGTAGTCGCAATCGCGAACAATAATGGGGGAAAGCAAGCCCT
GGAAACCGTGCAAAGGTTGTTGCCGGTCCTTTGTCAAGACCACGGCCTTACACCGGAGCAAGTCGTGGCC
ATTGCAAATAATAACGGTGGCAAACAGGCTCTTGAGACGGTTCAGAGACTTCTCCCAGTTCTCTGTCAAG
CCCACGGGCTGACTCCCGATCAAGTTGTAGCGATTGCGTCCAACGGTGGAGGGAAACAAGCATTGGAGAC
TGTCCAACGGCTCCTTCCCGTGTTGTGTCAAGCCCACGGTTTGACGCCTGCACAAGTGGTCGCCATCGCC
AACAACAACGGCGGTAAGCAGGCGCTGGAAACAGTACAGCGCCTGCTGCCTGTACTGTGCCAGGATCATG
GACTGACCCCAGACCAGGTAGTCGCAATCGCGTCGAACATTGGGGGAAAGCAAGCCCTGGAAACCGTGCA
AAGGTTGTTGCCGGTCCTTTGTCAAGACCACGGCCTTACACCGGAGCAAGTCGTGGCCATTGCATCCCAC
GACGGTGGCAAACAGGCTCTTGAGACGGTTCAGAGACTTCTCCCAGTTCTCTGTCAAGCCCACGGGCTGA
CTCCCGATCAAGTTGTAGCGATTGCGAATAACAATGGAGGGAAACAAGCATTGGAGACTGTCCAACGGCT
CCTTCCCGTGTTGTGTCAAGCCCACGGTTTGACGCCTGCACAAGTGGTCGCCATCGCCAACAACAACGGC
GGTAAGCAGGCGCTGGAAACAGTACAGCGCCTGCTGCCTGTACTGTGCCAGGATCATGGACTGACACCCG
AACAGGTGGTCGCCATTGCTTCCCACGACGGAGGACGGCCAGCCTTGGAG
