>Addgene plasmid #47262 | TAL3543 | addgene partial sequence | sequence record 69282 | JDS-TALEN-F 5'-TAGGGGTCGGTAAACAGTGG-3'
GCGGGTGAGCTTAGGGGGCCTCCGCTCCAGCTCGACACCGGGCAGCTGCTGAAGATCGCGAAGAGAGGGG
GAGTAACAGCGGTAGAGGCAGTGCACGCCTGGCGCAATGCGCTCACCGGGGCCCCCTTGAACCTGACCCC
AGACCAGGTAGTCGCAATCGCGTCACATGACGGGGGAAAGCAAGCCCTGGAAACCGTGCAAAGGTTGTTG
CCGGTCCTTTGTCAAGACCACGGCCTTACACCGGAGCAAGTCGTGGCCATTGCAAGCAATGGGGGTGGCA
AACAGGCTCTTGAGACGGTTCAGAGACTTCTCCCAGTTCTCTGTCAAGCCCACGGGCTGACTCCCGATCA
AGTTGTAGCGATTGCGTCGAACATTGGAGGGAAACAAGCATTGGAGACTGTCCAACGGCTCCTTCCCGTG
TTGTGTCAAGCCCACGGTTTGACGCCTGCACAAGTGGTCGCCATCGCCAACAACAACGGCGGTAAGCAGG
CGCTGGAAACAGTACAGCGCCTGCTGCCTGTACTGTGCCAGGATCATGGACTGACCCCAGACCAGGTAGT
CGCAATCGCGTCACATGACGGGGGAAAGCAAGCCCTGGAAACCGTGCAAAGGTTGTTGCCGGTCCTTTGT
CAAGACCACGGCCTTACACCGGAGCAAGTCGTGGCCATTGCATCCCACGACGGTGGCAAACAGGCTCTTG
AGACGGTTCAGAGACTTCTCCCAGTTCTCTGTCAAGCCCACGGGCTGACTCCCGATCAAGTTGTAGCGAT
TGCGTCGAACATTGGAGGGAAACAAGCATTGGAGACTGTCCAACGGCTCCTTCCCGTGTTGTGTCAAGCC
CACGGTTTGACGCCTGCACAAGTGGTCGCCATCGCCTC
